Addgene plasmid #193149: PB-SRT-Puro_BC7
Purpose: Barcoded piggyBac self-reporting transposon with puromycin marker for mammalian calling cards
Depositing lab: Rob Mitra. Depositing organization: Washington University in Saint Louis. Publication: Measuring transcription factor binding and gene expression using barcoded self-reporting transposon calling cards and transcriptomes. Lalli M, Yen A, Thopte U, Dong F, Moudgil A, Chen X, Milbrandt J, Dougherty JD, Mitra RD. NAR Genom Bioinform. 2022 Aug 31;4(3):lqac061. doi: 10.1093/nargab/lqac061. eCollection 2022 Sep. PubMed 36062164.
Backbone
  Vector backbone: PB-SRT-Puro
  Vector type: Mammalian Expression
Growth in bacteria
  Bacterial resistance: Ampicillin, 100 μg/mL
  Growth temperature: 37°C
  Growth strain: NEB Stable
  Copy number: High Copy
Gene/Insert
  Gene/Insert name: Barcoded piggyBac Puro SRT
  Species: H. sapiens (human)
  Mutation: Barcode: CTCT
  Cloning method: Gibson Cloning
Terms and licenses: Academic/Nonprofit Terms; Industry Terms: Not Available to Industry
How to cite: PB-SRT-Puro_BC7 was a gift from Rob Mitra (Addgene plasmid # 193149 ; http://n2t.net/addgene:193149 ; RRID:Addgene_193149)
