[The description below was written by a language model from this plasmid's Addgene catalogue record and pLannotate feature annotations shown in this document.]
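Description:
PB-SRT-Puro_BC7 is a 5,032 nt mammalian plasmid carrying a barcoded piggyBac self-reporting transposon (SRT) with a puromycin marker, built on the PB-SRT-Puro backbone by Gibson cloning for use in mammalian calling cards experiments. It is maintained in E. coli as a high-copy plasmid through a ColE1/pUC-type origin and is selected with ampicillin via the bla gene and its native promoter. Remnants of a pBluescript-style cloning vector are also annotated (fragments of an M13 origin, lacZα and the multiple cloning site, plus a T7 promoter). Short matches to an RSF origin and to 5S rRNA are annotated as well, and may simply be incidental similarity.

The payload is a human EF-1α core promoter with portions of EF-1α intron A driving PuroR (puromycin N-acetyltransferase), which lets cells that have taken up the transposon be selected with puromycin. The piggyBac terminal repeats are not called in the automated feature table, although the catalogue description implies that they flank this cassette. No polyadenylation signal is annotated after the marker. This fits the SRT principle, in which transcription from an integrated transposon reads through the terminal repeat into flanking genomic DNA, so that insertion sites can be recovered from RNA. A hammerhead ribozyme is annotated downstream of PuroR. In designs of this kind such a ribozyme serves to cleave transcripts arising from the unintegrated plasmid, though the record does not state its role.

This member of the series carries a short four-base barcode, which distinguishes its insertions from those of sibling constructs. In calling cards, a transcription factor fused to piggyBac transposase deposits transposons near its binding sites, so barcoded SRTs allow binding to be mapped alongside gene expression and across multiplexed samples or replicates.
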