Features (pLannotate 1.2.2; 14 found; start..end, strand, type, name):
      3..134     -  rep_origin     M13 ori (fragment): M13 bacteriophage origin of replication; arrow indicates direction of (+) strand synthesis
    155..311     -  CDS            lacZα (fragment): LacZα fragment of β-galactosidase; lacZ fragment
    320..338     +  promoter       T7 promoter: promoter for bacteriophage T7 RNA polymerase
    609..627     -  misc_feature   MCS (fragment): pBluescript multiple cloning site
    697..908     +  promoter       EF-1α core promoter: core promoter for human elongation factor EF-1α
    909..1022    +  intron         EF-1α intron A (fragment): intron upstream of the start codon of human EF-1α
   1648..1851    +  intron         EF-1α intron A: truncated intron upstream of the start codon of human EF-1α
   1874..2473    +  CDS            PuroR: puromycin N-acetyltransferase; pac from Streptomyces alboniger; confers resistance to puromycin
   2916..2968    +  ncRNA          Hammerhead 1: Accession: RF00163 - Hammerhead ribozyme (type I)
   3009..3127    +  ncRNA          5S rRNA: Accession: RF00001 - 5S ribosomal RNA
   3167..3207    -  rep_origin     RSF ori (fragment): Plasmids containing the RSF 1030 origin of replication can be propagated in E. coli cells that contain additional plasmids with compatible origins.
   3285..3873    -  rep_origin     ori: high-copy-number ColE1/pMB1/pBR322/pUC origin of replication
   4044..4904    -  CDS            AmpR: β-lactamase; bla; confers resistance to ampicillin, carbenicillin, and related antibiotics
   4905..5009    -  promoter       AmpR promoter: bla
>Addgene plasmid #193149 | PB-SRT-Puro_BC7 | addgene full sequence | sequence record 378594 | Addgene NGS Result
CTAAATTGTAAGCGTTAATATTTTGTTAAAATTCGCGTTAAATTTTTGTTAAATCAGCTCATTTTTTAAC
CAATAGGCCGAAATCGGCAAAATCCCTTATAAATCAAAAGAATAGACCGAGATAGGGTTGAGTGGCCGCT
ACAGGGCGCTCCCATTCGCCATTCAGGCTGCGCAACTGTTGGGAAGGGCGTTTCGGTGCGGGCCTCTTCG
CTATTACGCCAGCTGGCGAAAGGGGGATGTGCTGCAAGGCGATTAAGTTGGGTAACGCCAGGGTTTTCCC
AGTCACGACGTTGTAAAACGACGGCCAGTGAGCGCGACGTAATACGACTCACTATAGGGCGAATTGGCGG
AAGGCCGTCAAGGCCGCATTTAACCCTAGAAAGATAATCATATTGTGACGTACGTTAAAGATAATCATGT
GTAAAATTGACGCATGTGTTTTATCGGTCTGTATATCGAGGTTTATTTATTAATTTGAATAGATATTAAG
TTTTATTATATTTACACTTACATACTAATAATAAATTCAACAAACAATTTATTTATGTTTATTTATTTAT
TAAAAAAAACAAAAACTCAAAATTTCTTCTATAAAGTAACAAAACTTTTATCGAATTCCTGCAGCCCAGC
TTGATCTTAGGTCCCTCGACGAATTCTCTAGAGAAGAGCATGCGTGAGGCTCCGGTGCCCGTCAGTGGGC
AGAGCGCACATCGCCCACAGTCCCCGAGAAGTTGGGGGGAGGGGTCGGCAATTGAACCGGTGCCTAGAGA
AGGTGGCGCGGGGTAAACTGGGAAAGTGATGTCGTGTACTGGCTCCGCCTTTTTCCCGAGGGTGGGGGAG
AACCGTATATAAGTGCAGTAGTCGCCGTGAACGTTCTTTTTCGCAACGGGTTTGCCGCCAGAACACAGGT
AAGTGCCGTGTGTGGTTCCCGCGGGCCTGGCCTCTTTACGGGTTATGGCCCTTGCGTGCCTTGAATTACT
TCCACGCCCCTGGCTGCAGTACGTGATTCTTGATCCCGAGCTTCGGGTTGGAAGTGGGTGGGAGAGTTCG
AGGCCTTGCGCTTAAGGAGCCCCTTCGCCTCGTGCTTGAGTTGAGGCCTGGCTTGGGCGCTGGGGCCGCC
GCGTGCGAATCTGGTGGCACCTTCGCGCCTGTCTCGCTGCTTTCGATAAGTCTCTAGCCATTTAAAATTT
TTGATGACCTGCTGCGACGCTTTTTTTCTGGCAAGATAGTCTTGTAAATGCGGGCCAAGATCTGCACACT
GGTATTTCGGTTTTTGGGGCCGCGGGCGGCGACGGGGCCCGTGCGTCCCAGCGCACATGTTCGGCGAGGC
GGGGCCTGCGAGCGCGGCCACCGAGAATCGGACGGGGGTAGTCTCAAGCTGGCCGGCCTGCTCTGGTGCC
TGGCCTCGCGCCGCCGTGTATCGCCCCGCCCTGGGCGGCAAGGCTGGCCCGGTCGGCACCAGTTGCGTGA
GCGGAAAGATGGCCGCTTCCCGGCCCTGCTGCAGGGAGCTCAAAATGGAGGACGCGGCGCTCGGGAGAGC
GGGCGGGTGAGTCACCCACACAAAGGAAAAGGGCCTTTCCGTCCTCAGCCGTCGCTTCATGTGACTCCAC
GGAGTACCGGGCGCCGTCCAGGCACCTCGATTAGTTCTCGAGCTTTTGGAGTACGTCGTCTTTAGGTTGG
GGGGAGGGGTTTTATGCGATGGAGTTTCCCCACACTGAGTGGGTGGAGACTGAAGTTAGGCCAGCTTGGC
ACTTGATGTAATTCTCCTTGGAATTTGCCCTTTTTGAGTTTGGATCTTGGTTCATTCTCAAGCCTCAGAC
AGTGGTTCAAAGTTTTTTTCTTCCATTTCAGGTGTCGTGAAAACTACGCCACCATGACCGAGTACAAGCC
CACGGTGCGCCTCGCCACCCGCGACGACGTCCCCAGGGCCGTACGCACCCTCGCCGCCGCGTTCGCCGAC
TACCCCGCCACGCGCCACACCGTCGATCCGGACCGCCACATCGAGCGGGTCACCGAGCTGCAAGAACTCT
TCCTCACGCGCGTCGGGCTCGACATCGGCAAGGTGTGGGTCGCGGACGACGGCGCCGCGGTGGCGGTCTG
GACCACGCCGGAGAGCGTCGAAGCGGGGGCGGTGTTCGCCGAGATCGGCCCGCGCATGGCCGAGTTGAGC
GGTTCCCGGCTGGCCGCGCAGCAACAGATGGAAGGCCTCCTGGCGCCGCACCGGCCCAAGGAGCCCGCGT
GGTTCCTGGCCACCGTCGGCGTCTCGCCCGACCACCAGGGCAAGGGTCTGGGCAGCGCCGTCGTGCTCCC
CGGAGTGGAGGCGGCCGAGCGCGCCGGGGTGCCCGCCTTCCTGGAGACCTCCGCGCCCCGCAACCTCCCC
TTCTACGAGCGGCTCGGCTTCACCGTCACCGCCGACGTCGAGGTGCCCGAAGGACCGCGCACCTGGTGCA
TGACCCGCAAGCCCGGTGCCTGATAACAACTCGAGTACCGGCTTAAGTGATAGATCGGAAGAGCGGTTCA
GCAGGAATGCCGAGACCGGTTTAAACTCAGTGTCCATAGCGACGCCGGCGCGATAAGCTATCTATAACAA
GAAAATATATATATAATAAGTTATCACGTAAGTAGAACATGAAATAACAATATAATTATCGTATGAGTTA
AATCTTAAAAGTCACGTAAAAGATAATCATGCGTCATTTTGACTCACGCGGTCGTTATAGTTCAAAATCA
GTGACACTTACCGCATTGACAAGCACGCCTCACGGGAGCTCCAAGCGGCGACTGAGATGTCCTAAATGCA
CAGCGACGGATTCGCGCTATTTAGAAAGAGAGAGCAATATTTCAAGAATGCATGCGTCAATTTTACGCAG
ACTATCTTTCTCTGGTTAAGAGCTCAAGCTTCTGAGATGCAGGTACATCCCACTGATGAGTCCCAAATAG
GACGAAACGCGCTTCGGTGCGTCTGGGATTCCACTGCTATCCACGCGGCCGCACGGCATTACGTTAGACG
TCTAGGCCACACCACCCTGAAGGCGCCTGCTCGCCTCTGATCTGTTGAAGCTAAGCAGGGTCGGTCCTGG
TTAGTACTTGGATGGGACTCCGCCTGGTAATAGCCGGTACCGTAGGCTTGCATGGTCATAGCTGTTTCCT
TGCGTATTGGGCGCTCTCCGCTTCCTCGCTCACTGACTCGCTGCGCTCGGTCGTTCGGGTAAAGCCTGGG
GTGCCTAATGAGCAAAAGGCCAGCAAAAGGCCAGGAACCGTAAAAAGGCCGCGTTGCTGGCGTTTTTCCA
TAGGCTCCGCCCCCCTGACGAGCATCACAAAAATCGACGCTCAAGTCAGAGGTGGCGAAACCCGACAGGA
CTATAAAGATACCAGGCGTTTCCCCCTGGAAGCTCCCTCGTGCGCTCTCCTGTTCCGACCCTGCCGCTTA
CCGGATACCTGTCCGCCTTTCTCCCTTCGGGAAGCGTGGCGCTTTCTCATAGCTCACGCTGTAGGTATCT
CAGTTCGGTGTAGGTCGTTCGCTCCAAGCTGGGCTGTGTGCACGAACCCCCCGTTCAGCCCGACCGCTGC
GCCTTATCCGGTAACTATCGTCTTGAGTCCAACCCGGTAAGACACGACTTATCGCCACTGGCAGCAGCCA
CTGGTAACAGGATTAGCAGAGCGAGGTATGTAGGCGGTGCTACAGAGTTCTTGAAGTGGTGGCCTAACTA
CGGCTACACTAGAAGAACAGTATTTGGTATCTGCGCTCTGCTGAAGCCAGTTACCTTCGGAAAAAGAGTT
GGTAGCTCTTGATCCGGCAAACAAACCACCGCTGGTAGCGGTGGTTTTTTTGTTTGCAAGCAGCAGATTA
CGCGCAGAAAAAAAGGATCTCAAGAAGATCCTTTGATCTTTTCTACGGGGTCTGACGCTCAGTGGAACGA
AAACTCACGTTAAGGGATTTTGGTCATGAGATTATCAAAAAGGATCTTCACCTAGATCCTTTTAAATTAA
AAATGAAGTTTTAAATCAATCTAAAGTATATATGAGTAAACTTGGTCTGACAGTTACCAATGCTTAATCA
GTGAGGCACCTATCTCAGCGATCTGTCTATTTCGTTCATCCATAGTTGCCTGACTCCCCGTCGTGTAGAT
AACTACGATACGGGAGGGCTTACCATCTGGCCCCAGTGCTGCAATGATACCGCGAGAACCACGCTCACCG
GCTCCAGATTTATCAGCAATAAACCAGCCAGCCGGAAGGGCCGAGCGCAGAAGTGGTCCTGCAACTTTAT
CCGCCTCCATCCAGTCTATTAATTGTTGCCGGGAAGCTAGAGTAAGTAGTTCGCCAGTTAATAGTTTGCG
CAACGTTGTTGCCATTGCTACAGGCATCGTGGTGTCACGCTCGTCGTTTGGTATGGCTTCATTCAGCTCC
GGTTCCCAACGATCAAGGCGAGTTACATGATCCCCCATGTTGTGCAAAAAAGCGGTTAGCTCCTTCGGTC
CTCCGATCGTTGTCAGAAGTAAGTTGGCCGCAGTGTTATCACTCATGGTTATGGCAGCACTGCATAATTC
TCTTACTGTCATGCCATCCGTAAGATGCTTTTCTGTGACTGGTGAGTACTCAACCAAGTCATTCTGAGAA
TAGTGTATGCGGCGACCGAGTTGCTCTTGCCCGGCGTCAATACGGGATAATACCGCGCCACATAGCAGAA
CTTTAAAAGTGCTCATCATTGGAAAACGTTCTTCGGGGCGAAAACTCTCAAGGATCTTACCGCTGTTGAG
ATCCAGTTCGATGTAACCCACTCGTGCACCCAACTGATCTTCAGCATCTTTTACTTTCACCAGCGTTTCT
GGGTGAGCAAAAACAGGAAGGCAAAATGCCGCAAAAAAGGGAATAAGGGCGACACGGAAATGTTGAATAC
TCATACTCTTCCTTTTTCAATATTATTGAAGCATTTATCAGGGTTATTGTCTCATGAGCGGATACATATT
TGAATGTATTTAGAAAAATAAACAAATAGGGGTTCCGCGCACATTTCCCCGAAAAGTGCCAC
